Addgene plasmid #242923: pKO023
Purpose: Reporter J1-J3(122)-BBa_J23117 with Sth1 PAM
Depositing lab: Jesse Zalatan. Depositing organization: University of Washington. Publication: Systematic Mapping of Bacterial CRISPRa Systems for Synergistic Gene Activation Reveals Antagonistic Effects. Kiattisewee C, Karanjia AV, Cardiff RAL, Olander KE, Leejareon P, Alvi SS, Carothers JM, Zalatan JG. ACS Synth Biol. 2025 Jul 22. doi: 10.1021/acssynbio.5c00358. PubMed 40693287.
Backbone
  Vector backbone: pJF076
  Vector type: CRISPR, Synthetic Biology
Growth in bacteria
  Bacterial resistance: Ampicillin, 100 μg/mL
  Growth temperature: 37°C
  Growth strain: DH5alpha
  Copy number: Low Copy
Gene/Insert
  Gene/Insert name: J1-J3(122)
  Species: Synthetic
  Promoter: Bba_J23117
  Cloning method: Gibson Cloning
  Sequencing primers: 5′ TTAGAAAAATAAACAAATAGGGGTTCCGCGC; 3′ ACAGGATGTCCCAAGCGAAC
Terms and licenses: Academic/Nonprofit Terms; Industry Terms: Not Available to Industry
Depositor comments: Please visit https://doi.org/10.1101/2025.05.14.654134 for bioRxiv preprint.
How to cite: pKO023 was a gift from Jesse Zalatan (Addgene plasmid # 242923 ; http://n2t.net/addgene:242923 ; RRID:Addgene_242923)
