[The description below was written by a language model from this plasmid's Addgene catalogue record and pLannotate feature annotations shown in this document.]
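Description:
pKO023 is a low-copy bacterial reporter plasmid built on the pJF076 backbone for measuring CRISPR activation (CRISPRa) in bacteria. It replicates from the pSC101 origin, which depends on the plasmid-encoded Rep101 (RepA) protein and accounts for the low copy number. It is selected with ampicillin through a β-lactamase gene driven by its own bla promoter and followed by a lambda t0 terminator. The sequenced record is 4,556 nt, and the annotated features are consistent with the catalogue description.

The payload is a synthetic upstream region called J1-J3(122), placed ahead of the weak constitutive Anderson-series promoter BBa_J23117, which drives mRFP1, a monomeric red fluorescent DsRed derivative. The automated annotation labels the promoter as a fragment of J23119. This most likely reflects the close sequence similarity among members of that promoter family rather than a different part, and the catalogue entry names J23117. The reporter transcript is terminated by tandem rrnB T1 and T7Te terminators, which insulate the cassette from the rest of the plasmid.

According to the stated purpose, the target region carries a PAM for Sth1, presumably the Streptococcus thermophilus CRISPR1 Cas9, so that a matching dCas9-activator complex can be directed upstream of the minimal promoter. Because J23117 gives low basal expression, recruitment of an activator can be read as an increase in red fluorescence. The record does not define the "(122)" designation or the exact arrangement of the J1 and J3 target sites. The associated work concerns systematic mapping of bacterial CRISPRa systems and their synergistic or antagonistic combinations.
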