Features (pLannotate 1.2.2; 9 found; start..end, strand, type, name):
    437..459     +  promoter       J23119(SpeI) promoter (fragment): bacterial promoter (Registry of Standard Biological Parts BBa J23119) modified to end with an SpeI site
    499..1176    +  CDS            mRFP1: monomeric derivative of DsRed (Campbell et al., 2002)
   1209..1280    +  terminator     rrnB T1 terminator: transcription terminator T1 from the E. coli rrnB gene
   1296..1323    +  terminator     T7Te terminator: phage T7 early transcription terminator
   1854..2804    -  CDS            Rep101: RepA protein needed for replication with the pSC101 origin; rep101
   2852..3074    -  rep_origin     pSC101 ori: low-copy replication origin that requires the Rep101 protein
   3566..3660    -  terminator     lambda t0 terminator: transcription terminator from phage lambda
   3690..4550    -  CDS            AmpR: β-lactamase; bla; confers resistance to ampicillin, carbenicillin, and related antibiotics
   4551..99      -  promoter       AmpR promoter (across the origin): bla
>Addgene plasmid #242923 | pKO023 | addgene full sequence | sequence record 487439 | Addgene NGS Result
CCTTTTTCAATATTATTGAAGCATTTATCAGGGTTATTGTCTCATGAGCGGATACATATTTGAATGTATT
TAGAAAAATAAACAAATAGGGGTTCCGCGCACATTTCCCCGAAAAGTGCCACCTGTGGCAATTCCGACGT
CGCCTACGGTATCCACCGGAGACCTATGGCAGCCTCCGGCCGCCATAGGACACCTTTGGTTGCCAAGGGT
GACCTATGGTGACCATGGGCCACCACGGGCGACCTCAGGTATCCTGCGGTGTCCTGCGGTTACCAAAGGC
GTCCTTTGGGTTCCACCGGATACCTCCGGACGTCATAATCATCGCTACGAGCTGTGAAAGATGCATAAAG
CTCGTACGACGCGTTCGCTCGTCTCCTCACTTCATTCTCAACGGAGCGTTCTGGACACAACGTCGTCTTG
AAGTTGCGATTATAGATTGACAGCTAGCTCAGTCCTAGGGATTGTGCTAGCGAATTCATTAAAGAGGAGA
AAGGTACCATGGCGAGTAGCGAAGACGTTATCAAAGAGTTCATGCGTTTCAAAGTTCGTATGGAAGGTTC
CGTTAACGGTCACGAGTTCGAAATCGAAGGTGAAGGTGAAGGTCGTCCGTACGAAGGTACCCAGACCGCT
AAACTGAAAGTTACCAAAGGTGGTCCGCTGCCGTTCGCTTGGGACATCCTGTCCCCGCAGTTCCAGTACG
GTTCCAAAGCTTACGTTAAACACCCGGCTGACATCCCGGACTACCTGAAACTGTCCTTCCCGGAAGGTTT
CAAATGGGAACGTGTTATGAACTTCGAAGACGGTGGTGTTGTTACCGTTACCCAGGACTCCTCCCTGCAA
GACGGTGAGTTCATCTACAAAGTTAAACTGCGTGGTACCAACTTCCCGTCCGACGGTCCGGTTATGCAGA
AAAAAACCATGGGTTGGGAAGCTTCCACCGAACGTATGTACCCGGAAGACGGTGCTCTGAAAGGTGAAAT
CAAAATGCGTCTGAAACTGAAAGACGGTGGTCACTACGACGCTGAAGTTAAAACCACCTACATGGCTAAA
AAACCGGTTCAGCTGCCGGGTGCTTACAAAACCGACATCAAACTGGACATCACCTCCCACAACGAAGACT
ACACCATCGTTGAACAGTACGAACGTGCTGAAGGTCGTCACTCCACCGGTGCTTAAGGATCCAAACTCGA
GTAAGGATCTCCAGGCATCAAATAAAACGAAAGGCTCAGTCGAAAGACTGGGCCTTTCGTTTTATCTGTT
GTTTGTCGGTGAACGCTCTCTACTAGAGTCACACTGGCTCACCTTCGGGTGGGCCTTTCTGCGTTTATAC
CTAGGGTACGGGTTTTGCTGCCCGCAAACGGGCTGTTCTGGTGTTGCTAGTTTGTTATCAGAATCGCAGA
TCCGGCTTCAGCCGGTTTGCCGGCTGAAAGCGCTATTTCTTCCAGAATTGCCATGATTTTTTCCCCACGG
GAGGCGTCACTGGCTCCCGTGTTGTCGGCAGCTTTGATTCGATAAGCAGCATCGCCTGTTTCAGGCTGTC
TATGTGTGACTGTTGAGCTGTAACAAGTTGTCTCAGGTGTTCAATTTCATGTTCTAGTTGCTTTGTTTTA
CTGGTTTCACCTGTTCTATTAGGTGTTACATGCTGTTCATCTGTTACATTGTCGATCTGTTCATGGTGAA
CAGCTTTGAATGCACCAAAAACTCGTAAAAGCTCTGATGTATCTATCTTTTTTACACCGTTTTCATCTGT
GCATATGGACAGTTTTCCCTTTGATATGTAACGGTGAACAGTTGTTCTACTTTTGTTTGTTAGTCTTGAT
GCTTCACTGATAGATACAAGAGCCATAAGAACCTCAGATCCTTCCGTATTTAGCCAGTATGTTCTCTAGT
GTGGTTCGTTGTTTTTGCGTGAGCCATGAGAACGAACCATTGAGATCATACTTACTTTGCATGTCACTCA
AAAATTTTGCCTCAAAACTGGTGAGCTGAATTTTTGCAGTTAAAGCATCGTGTAGTGTTTTTCTTAGTCC
GTTATGTAGGTAGGAATCTGATGTAATGGTTGTTGGTATTTTGTCACCATTCATTTTTATCTGGTTGTTC
TCAAGTTCGGTTACGAGATCCATTTGTCTATCTAGTTCAACTTGGAAAATCAACGTATCAGTCGGGCGGC
CTCGCTTATCAACCACCAATTTCATATTGCTGTAAGTGTTTAAATCTTTACTTATTGGTTTCAAAACCCA
TTGGTTAAGCCTTTTAAACTCATGGTAGTTATTTTCAAGCATTAACATGAACTTAAATTCATCAAGGCTA
ATCTCTATATTTGCCTTGTGAGTTTTCTTTTGTGTTAGTTCTTTTAATAACCACTCATAAATCCTCATAG
AGTATTTGTTTTCAAAAGACTTAACATGTTCCAGATTATATTTTATGAATTTTTTTAACTGGAAAAGATA
AGGCAATATCTCTTCACTAAAAACTAATTCTAATTTTTCGCTTGAGAACTTGGCATAGTTTGTCCACTGG
AAAATCTCAAAGCCTTTAACCAAAGGATTCCTGATTTCCACAGTTCTCGTCATCAGCTCTCTGGTTGCTT
TAGCTAATACACCATAAGCATTTTCCCTACTGATGTTCATCATCTGAGCGTATTGGTTATAAGTGAACGA
TACCGTCCGTTCTTTCCTTGTAGGGTTTTCAATCGTGGGGTTGAGTAGTGCCACACAGCATAAAATTAGC
TTGGTTTCATGCTCCGTTAAGTCATAGCGACTAATCGCTAGTTCATTTGCTTTGAAAACAACTAATTCAG
ACATACATCTCAATTGGTCTAGGTGATTTTAATCACTATACCAATTGAGATGGGCTAGTCAATGATAATT
ACTAGTCCTTTTCCCGGGTGATCTGGGTATCTGTAAATTCTGCTAGACCTTTGCTGGAAAACTTGTAAAT
TCTGCTAGACCCTCTGTAAATTCCGCTAGACCTTTGTGTGTTTTTTTTGTTTATATTCAAGTGGTTATAA
TTTATAGAATAAAGAAAGAATAAAAAAAGATAAAAAGAATAGATCCCAGCCCTGTGTATAACTCACTACT
TTAGTCAGTTCCGCAGTATTACAAAAGGATGTCGCAAACGCTGTTTGCTCCTCTACAAAACAGACCTTAA
AACCCTAAAGGCTTAAGTAGCACCCTCGCAAGCTCGGGCAAATCGCTGAATATTCCTTTTGTCTCCGACC
ATCAGGCACCTGAGTCGCTGTCTTTTTCGTGACATTCAGTTCGCTGCGCTCACGGCTCTGGCAGTGAATG
GGGGTAAATGGCACTACAGGCGCCTTTTATGGATTCATGCAAGGAAACTACCCATAATACAAGAAAAGCC
CGTCACGGGCTTCTCAGGGCGTTTTATGGCGGGTCTGCTATGTGGTGCTATCTGACTTTTTGCTGTTCAG
CAGTTCCTGCCCTCTGATTTTCCAGTCTGACCACTTCGGATTATCCCGTGACAGGTCATTCAGACTGGCT
AATGCACCCAGTAAGGCAGCGGTATCATCAACAGGCTTACCCGTCTTACTGTCCCTAGTGCTTGGATTCT
CACCAATAAAAAACGCCCGGCGGCAACCGAGCGTTCTGAACAAATCCAGATGGAGTTCTGAGGTCATTAC
TGGATCTATCAACAGGAGTCCAAGCGAGCTCGTAAACTTGGTCTGACAGTTACCAATGCTTAATCAGTGA
GGCACCTATCTCAGCGATCTGTCTATTTCGTTCATCCATAGTTGCCTGACTCCCCGTCGTGTAGATAACT
ACGATACGGGAGGGCTTACCATCTGGCCCCAGTGCTGCAATGATACCGCGAGACCCACGCTCACCGGCTC
CAGATTTATCAGCAATAAACCAGCCAGCCGGAAGGGCCGAGCGCAGAAGTGGTCCTGCAACTTTATCCGC
CTCCATCCAGTCTATTAATTGTTGCCGGGAAGCTAGAGTAAGTAGTTCGCCAGTTAATAGTTTGCGCAAC
GTTGTTGCCATTGCTACAGGCATCGTGGTGTCACGCTCGTCGTTTGGTATGGCTTCATTCAGCTCCGGTT
CCCAACGATCAAGGCGAGTTACATGATCCCCCATGTTGTGCAAAAAAGCGGTTAGCTCCTTCGGTCCTCC
GATCGTTGTCAGAAGTAAGTTGGCCGCAGTGTTATCACTCATGGTTATGGCAGCACTGCATAATTCTCTT
ACTGTCATGCCATCCGTAAGATGCTTTTCTGTGACTGGTGAGTACTCAACCAAGTCATTCTGAGAATAGT
GTATGCGGCGACCGAGTTGCTCTTGCCCGGCGTCAATACGGGATAATACCGCGCCACATAGCAGAACTTT
AAAAGTGCTCATCATTGGAAAACGTTCTTCGGGGCGAAAACTCTCAAGGATCTTACCGCTGTTGAGATCC
AGTTCGATGTAACCCACTCGTGCACCCAACTGATCTTCAGCATCTTTTACTTTCACCAGCGTTTCTGGGT
GAGCAAAAACAGGAAGGCAAAATGCCGCAAAAAAGGGAATAAGGGCGACACGGAAATGTTGAATACTCAT
ACTCTT
